Addgene plasmid #200500: pKLV2-U6gRNA5(RUNX1(11))-PGKpuro2ABFP-W
Purpose: Lentiviral vector expressing gRNA targeting human RUNX1
Depositing lab: Kosuke Yusa. Depositing organization: Kyoto University, Institute for Life and Medical Sciences. Publication: Canonical BAF complex regulates the oncogenic program in human T-cell acute lymphoblastic leukemia. Aoki K, Hyuga M, Tarumoto Y, Nishibuchi G, Ueda A, Ochi Y, Sugino S, Mikami T, Kobushi H, Kato I, Akahane K, Inukai T, Takaori-Kondo A, Takita J, Ogawa S, Yusa K. Blood. 2023 Nov 3:blood.2023020857. doi: 10.1182/blood.2023020857. PubMed 37922452.
Backbone
  Vector backbone: pKLV2-U6gRNA5(BbsI)-PGKpuro2ABFP-W
  Backbone manufacturer: addgene
  Backbone size w/o insert (bp): 8648
  Total vector size (bp): 8650
  Vector type: Lentiviral
  Selectable markers: Puromycin
Growth in bacteria
  Bacterial resistance: Ampicillin, 100 μg/mL
  Growth temperature: 37°C
  Growth strain: NEB Stable
  Copy number: Unknown
Gene/Insert
  Gene/Insert name: RUNX1(11)
  gRNA/shRNA sequence: GTAGGTGGCGACTTGCGGT
  Species: H. sapiens (human)
  Entrez Gene: RUNX1 (a.k.a. AML1, AML1-EVI-1, AMLCR1, CBF2alpha, CBFA2, EVI-1, PEBP2aB, PEBP2alpha)
  Cloning method: Restriction Enzyme; 5′ cloning site BbsI (destroyed during cloning); 3′ cloning site BbsI (destroyed during cloning)
  Sequencing primers: 5′ AGATAATTAGAATTAATTTGACTG
Terms and licenses: Academic/Nonprofit Terms; Industry Terms: Not Available to Industry
How to cite: pKLV2-U6gRNA5(RUNX1(11))-PGKpuro2ABFP-W was a gift from Kosuke Yusa (Addgene plasmid # 200500 ; http://n2t.net/addgene:200500 ; RRID:Addgene_200500)
