[The description below was written by a language model from this plasmid's Addgene catalogue record and pLannotate feature annotations shown in this document.]
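Description:
pKLV2-U6gRNA5(RUNX1(11))-PGKpuro2ABFP-W is an 8,650 bp HIV-1-based lentiviral vector that delivers a single CRISPR guide RNA against human RUNX1 (also known as AML1 or CBFA2). It derives from the pKLV2-U6gRNA5(BbsI)-PGKpuro2ABFP-W backbone. The guide was inserted between two BbsI sites, both of which were destroyed during cloning. In bacteria the plasmid replicates from a high-copy ColE1/pUC-type origin and is selected with ampicillin through the β-lactamase gene. An f1 origin and remnants of a lac/lacZα cloning region flanked by T3 and T7 promoters also remain from the parental plasmid.

The viral genome is transcribed from a CMV enhancer/promoter fused to a truncated 5' LTR. It carries the Ψ packaging signal with a partial gag sequence, the RRE for Rev-dependent nuclear export, and the cPPT/CTS element. Its 3' end consists of a truncated LTR followed by a bGH polyadenylation signal. Within this frame, a human U6 RNA polymerase III promoter drives the RUNX1-targeting spacer joined to a Streptococcus pyogenes Cas9 guide scaffold. A separate mouse PGK promoter expresses puromycin N-acetyltransferase together with TagBFP. According to the construct name, the two are linked by a 2A peptide, so transduced cells can be both drug-selected and tracked by blue fluorescence. A WPRE downstream of the reporter enhances transcript expression.

No Cas9 is encoded, so the vector has to be used in cells that obtain the nuclease from another source. The record gives its purpose as expressing a gRNA targeting human RUNX1. The associated publication concerns the oncogenic program in human T-cell acute lymphoblastic leukemia.
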