Features (pLannotate 1.2.2; 28 found; start..end, strand, type, name):
    229..428     +  promoter       CMV promoter: human cytomegalovirus (CMV) immediate early promoter
    446..626     +  LTR            5' LTR (truncated): truncated 5' long terminal repeat (LTR) from HIV-1
    673..798     +  misc_feature   HIV-1 Ψ: packaging signal of human immunodeficiency virus type 1
    782..1120    +  CDS            HIV-1 gag (fragment): gag protein from human immunodeficiency virus 1; gag
   1297..1530    +  misc_feature   RRE: The Rev response element (RRE) of HIV-1 allows for Rev-dependent mRNA export from the nucleus to the cytoplasm.
   1907..2007    +  CDS            Rev (fragment): human immunodeficiency virus 1 (HIV-1) Rev protein; rev; enhances nuclear export of unspliced and incompletely spliced viral mRNAs
   2057..2174    +  misc_feature   cPPT/CTS: central polypurine tract and central termination sequence of HIV-1
   2249..2489    +  promoter       U6 promoter: RNA polymerase III promoter for human U6 snRNA
   2536..2603    +  misc_RNA       tracrRNA (fragment): trans-activating CRISPR RNA for the Streptococcus pyogenes CRISPR/Cas9 system
   2626..3125    +  promoter       PGK promoter: mouse phosphoglycerate kinase 1 promoter
   3165..3761    +  CDS            PuroR (fragment): puromycin N-acetyltransferase; pac from Streptomyces; confers resistance to puromycin
   3834..4532    +  CDS            TagBFP: TagBFP is a basic (constitutively fluorescent) blue fluorescent protein published in 2008, derived from Entacmaea quadricolor. It is reported to be a very rapidly-maturing monomer with very low acid sensitivity.
   4544..5130    +  misc_feature   WPRE: woodchuck hepatitis virus posttranscriptional regulatory element
   5124..5270    +  CDS            nef (fragment): NEF_HV1LA - Experimental evidence at protein level: Swiss-Prot protein existence level 1. Extracellular Nef protein targets CD4(+) T-lymphocytes for apoptosis by interacting with CXCR4 surface receptors. From Human immunodeficiency virus type 1 group M subtype B (isolate Lai) (HIV-1).
   5278..5456    +  LTR            5' LTR (truncated): truncated 5' long terminal repeat (LTR) from HIV-1
   5482..5593    +  polyA_signal   bGH poly(A) signal: bovine growth hormone polyadenylation signal
   5732..5750    -  promoter       T3 promoter: promoter for bacteriophage T3 RNA polymerase
   5795..5811    -  protein_bind   lac operator: The lac repressor binds to the lac operator to inhibit transcription in E. coli. This inhibition can be relieved by adding lactose or isopropyl-β-D-thiogalactopyranoside (IPTG). lac repressor encoded by lacI
   5819..5849    -  promoter       lac promoter: promoter for the E. coli lac operon
   5864..5885    -  protein_bind   CAP binding site: CAP binding activates transcription in the presence of cAMP. E. coli catabolite activator protein
   5898..5990    -  CDS            lacI (fragment): lac repressor; lacI; The lac repressor binds to the lac operator to inhibit transcription in E. coli. This inhibition can be relieved by adding lactose or isopropyl-β-D-thiogalactopyranoside (IPTG).
   6173..6761    -  rep_origin     ori: high-copy-number ColE1/pMB1/pBR322/pUC origin of replication
   6932..7792    -  CDS            AmpR: β-lactamase; bla; confers resistance to ampicillin, carbenicillin, and related antibiotics
   7793..7897    -  promoter       AmpR promoter: bla
   7950..8378    -  rep_origin     f1 ori (sequence partly withheld): f1 bacteriophage origin of replication; arrow indicates direction of (+) strand synthesis
   8383..8538    -  CDS            lacZα (fragment): LacZα fragment of β-galactosidase; lacZ fragment
   8546..8564    +  promoter       T7 promoter: promoter for bacteriophage T7 RNA polymerase
   8578..228     +  enhancer       CMV enhancer (across the origin): human cytomegalovirus immediate early enhancer
>Addgene plasmid #200500 | pKLV2-U6gRNA5(RUNX1(11))-PGKpuro2ABFP-W | addgene full sequence | sequence record 419503 | Addgene NGS Result
TATGTTCCCATAGTAACGCCAATAGGGACTTTCCATTGACGTCAATGGGTGGAGTATTTACGGTAAACTG
CCCACTTGGCAGTACATCAAGTGTATCATATGCCAAGTACGCCCCCTATTGACGTCAATGACGGTAAATG
GCCCGCCTGGCATTATGCCCAGTACATGACCTTATGGGACTTTCCTACTTGGCAGTACATCTACGTATTA
GTCATCGCTATTACCATGGTGATGCGGTTTTGGCAGTACATCAATGGGCGTGGATAGCGGTTTGACTCAC
GGGGATTTCCAAGTCTCCACCCCATTGACGTCAATGGGAGTTTGTTTTGGCACCAAAATCAACGGGACTT
TCCAAAATGTCGTAACAACTCCGCCCCATTGACGCAAATGGGCGGTAGGCGTGTACGGTGGGAGGTCTAT
ATAAGCAGCGCGTTTTGCCTGTACTGGGTCTCTCTGGTTAGACCAGATCTGAGCCTGGGAGCTCTCTGGC
TAACTAGGGAACCCACTGCTTAAGCCTCAATAAAGCTTGCCTTGAGTGCTTCAAGTAGTGTGTGCCCGTC
TGTTGTGTGACTCTGGTAACTAGAGATCCCTCAGACCCTTTTAGTCAGTGTGGAAAATCTCTAGCAGTGG
CGCCCGAACAGGGACTTGAAAGCGAAAGGGAAACCAGAGGAGCTCTCTCGACGCAGGACTCGGCTTGCTG
AAGCGCGCACGGCAAGAGGCGAGGGGCGGCGACTGGTGAGTACGCCAAAAATTTTGACTAGCGGAGGCTA
GAAGGAGAGAGATGGGTGCGAGAGCGTCAGTATTAAGCGGGGGAGAATTAGATCGCGATGGGAAAAAATT
CGGTTAAGGCCAGGGGGAAAGAAAAAATATAAATTAAAACATATAGTATGGGCAAGCAGGGAGCTAGAAC
GATTCGCAGTTAATCCTGGCCTGTTAGAAACATCAGAAGGCTGTAGACAAATACTGGGACAGCTACAACC
ATCCCTTCAGACAGGATCAGAAGAACTTAGATCATTATATAATACAGTAGCAACCCTCTATTGTGTGCAT
CAAAGGATAGAGATAAAAGACACCAAGGAAGCTTTAGACAAGATAGAGGAAGAGCAAAACAAAAGTAAGA
CCACCGCACAGCAAGCGGCCGGCCGCGCTGATCTTCAGACCTGGAGGAGGAGATATGAGGGACAATTGGA
GAAGTGAATTATATAAATATAAAGTAGTAAAAATTGAACCATTAGGAGTAGCACCCACCAAGGCAAAGAG
AAGAGTGGTGCAGAGAGAAAAAAGAGCAGTGGGAATAGGAGCTTTGTTCCTTGGGTTCTTGGGAGCAGCA
GGAAGCACTATGGGCGCAGCGTCAATGACGCTGACGGTACAGGCCAGACAATTATTGTCTGGTATAGTGC
AGCAGCAGAACAATTTGCTGAGGGCTATTGAGGCGCAACAGCATCTGTTGCAACTCACAGTCTGGGGCAT
CAAGCAGCTCCAGGCAAGAATCCTGGCTGTGGAAAGATACCTAAAGGATCAACAGCTCCTGGGGATTTGG
GGTTGCTCTGGAAAACTCATTTGCACCACTGCTGTGCCTTGGAATGCTAGTTGGAGTAATAAATCTCTGG
AACAGATTTGGAATCACACGACCTGGATGGAGTGGGACAGAGAAATTAACAATTACACAAGCTTAATACA
CTCCTTAATTGAAGAATCGCAAAACCAGCAAGAAAAGAATGAACAAGAATTATTGGAATTAGATAAATGG
GCAAGTTTGTGGAATTGGTTTAACATAACAAATTGGCTGTGGTATATAAAATTATTCATAATGATAGTAG
GAGGCTTGGTAGGTTTAAGAATAGTTTTTGCTGTACTTTCTATAGTGAATAGAGTTAGGCAGGGATATTC
ACCATTATCGTTTCAGACCCACCTCCCAACCCCGAGGGGACCCGACAGGCCCGAAGGAATAGAAGAAGAA
GGTGGAGAGAGAGACAGAGACAGATCCATTCGATTAGTGAACGGATCGGCACTGCGTGCGCCAATTCTGC
AGACAAATGGCAGTATTCATCCACAATTTTAAAAGAAAAGGGGGGATTGGGGGGTACAGTGCAGGGGAAA
GAATAGTAGACATAATAGCAACAGACATACAAACTAAAGAATTACAAAAACAAATTACAAAAATTCAAAA
TTTTCGGGTTTATTACAGGGACAGCAGAGATCCAGTTTGGTTAGTACCGGGCCCTACGCGTCCAAGGTCG
GGCAGGAAGAGGGCCTATTTCCCATGATTCCTTCATATTTGCATATACGATACAAGGCTGTTAGAGAGAT
AATTAGAATTAATTTGACTGTAAACACAAAGATATTAGTACAAAATACGTGACGTAGAAAGTAATAATTT
CTTGGGTAGTTTGCAGTTTTAAAATTATGTTTTAAAATGGACTATCATATGCTTACCGTAACTTGAAAGT
ATTTCGATTTCTTGGCTTTATATATCTTGTGGAAAGGACGAAACACCGGTAGGTGGCGACTTGCGGTGTT
TAAGAGCTATGCTGGAAACAGCATAGCAAGTTTAAATAAGGCTAGTCCGTTATCAACTTGAAAAAGTGGC
ACCGAGTCGGTGCTTTTTTTGGATCCAATTCTACCGGGTAGGGGAGGCGCTTTTCCCAAGGCAGTCTGGA
GCATGCGCTTTAGCAGCCCCGCTGGGCACTTGGCGCTACACAAGTGGCCTCTGGCCTCGCACACATTCCA
CATCCACCGGTAGGCGCCAACCGGCTCCGTTCTTTGGTGGCCCCTTCGCGCCACCTTCTACTCCTCCCCT
AGTCAGGAAGTTCCCCCCCGCCCCGCAGCTCGCGTCGTGCAGGACGTGACAAATGGAAGTAGCACGTCTC
ACTAGTCTCGTGCAGATGGACAGCACCGCTGAGCAATGGAAGCGGGTAGGCCTTTGGGGCAGCGGCCAAT
AGCAGCTTTGCTCCTTCGCTTTCTGGGCTCAGAGGCTGGGAAGGGGTGGGTCCGGGGGCGGGCTCAGGGG
CGGGCTCAGGGGCGGGGCGGGCGCCCGAAGGTCCTCCGGAGGCCCGGCATTCTGCACGCTTCAAAAGCGC
ACGTCTGCCGCGCTGTTCTCCTCTTCCTCATCTCCGGGCCTTTCGACCTGCATCCATCTAGATCTCGAGC
AGCTGAAGCTTACCATGACCGAGTACAAGCCCACGGTGCGCCTCGCCACCCGCGACGACGTCCCCAGGGC
CGTACGCACCCTCGCCGCCGCGTTCGCCGACTACCCCGCCACGCGCCACACCGTCGATCCGGACCGCCAC
ATCGAGCGGGTCACCGAGCTGCAAGAACTCTTCCTCACGCGCGTCGGGCTCGACATCGGCAAGGTGTGGG
TCGCGGACGACGGCGCCGCGGTGGCGGTCTGGACCACGCCGGAGAGCGTCGAAGCGGGGGCGGTGTTCGC
CGAGATCGGCCCGCGCATGGCCGAGTTGAGCGGTTCCCGGCTGGCCGCGCAGCAACAGATGGAAGGCCTC
CTGGCGCCGCACCGGCCCAAGGAGCCCGCGTGGTTCCTGGCCACCGTCGGCGTCTCGCCCGACCACCAGG
GCAAGGGTCTGGGCAGCGCCGTCGTGCTCCCCGGAGTGGAGGCGGCCGAGCGCGCCGGGGTGCCCGCCTT
CCTGGAGACCTCCGCGCCCCGCAACCTCCCCTTCTACGAGCGGCTCGGCTTCACCGTCACCGCCGACGTC
GAGGTGCCCGAAGGACCGCGCACCTGGTGCATGACCCGCAAGCCCGGTGCCGGCGGCGGGTCCGGAGGAG
AGGGCAGAGGAAGTCTCCTAACATGCGGTGACGTGGAGGAGAATCCTGGCCCAATGAGCGAGCTGATTAA
GGAGAACATGCACATGAAGCTGTACATGGAGGGCACCGTGGACAACCATCACTTCAAGTGCACATCCGAG
GGCGAAGGCAAGCCCTACGAGGGCACCCAGACCATGAGAATCAAGGTGGTCGAGGGCGGCCCTCTCCCCT
TCGCCTTCGACATCCTGGCTACTAGCTTCCTCTACGGCAGCAAGACCTTCATCAACCACACCCAGGGCAT
CCCCGACTTCTTCAAGCAGTCCTTCCCTGAGGGCTTCACATGGGAGAGAGTCACCACATACGAGGACGGG
GGCGTGCTGACCGCTACCCAGGACACCAGCCTCCAGGACGGCTGCCTCATCTACAACGTCAAGATCAGAG
GGGTGAACTTCACATCCAACGGCCCTGTGATGCAGAAGAAAACACTCGGCTGGGAGGCCTTCACCGAGAC
GCTGTACCCCGCTGACGGCGGCCTGGAAGGCAGAAACGACATGGCCCTGAAGCTCGTGGGCGGGAGCCAT
CTGATCGCAAACATCAAGACCACATATAGATCCAAGAAACCCGCTAAGAACCTCAAGATGCCTGGCGTCT
ACTATGTGGACTACAGACTGGAAAGAATCAAGGAGGCCAACAACGAGACCTACGTCGAGCAGCACGAGGT
GGCAGTGGCCAGATACTGCGACCTCCCTAGCAAACTGGGGCACAAGCTTAATTGAGCGGCCGCTCAACCT
CTGGATTACAAAATTTGTGAAAGATTGACTGGTATTCTTAACTATGTTGCTCCTTTTACGCTATGTGGAT
ACGCTGCTTTAATGCCTTTGTATCATGCTATTGCTTCCCGTATGGCTTTCATTTTCTCCTCCTTGTATAA
ATCCTGGTTGCTGTCTCTTTATGAGGAGTTGTGGCCCGTTGTCAGGCAACGTGGCGTGGTGTGCACTGTG
TTTGCTGACGCAACCCCCACTGGTTGGGGCATTGCCACCACCTGTCAGCTCCTTTCCGGGACTTTCGCTT
TCCCCCTCCCTATTGCCACGGCGGAACTCATCGCCGCCTGCCTTGCCCGCTGCTGGACAGGGGCTCGGCT
GTTGGGCACTGACAATTCCGTGGTGTTGTCGGGGAAATCATCGTCCTTTCCTTGGCTGCTCGCCTGTGTT
GCCACCTGGATTCTGCGCGGGACGTCCTTCTGCTACGTCCCTTCGGCCCTCAATCCAGCGGACCTTCCTT
CCCGCGGCCTGCTGCCGGCTCTGCGGCCTCTTCCGCGTCTACGCCTTCGCCCTCAGACGAGTCGGATCTC
CCTTTGGGCCGCCTCCCCGCAGGTACCTTTAAGACCAATGACTTACAAGGCAGCTGTAGATCTTAGCCAC
TTTTTAAAAGAAAAGGGGGGACTGGAAGGGCTAATTCACTCCCAAAGAAGTCAAGATCTGCTTTTTGCCT
GTACTGGGTCTCTCTGGTTAGACCAGAGTCTCTCTGGTTAGACCAGATCTGAGCCTGGGAGCTCTCTGGC
TAACTAGGGAACCCACTGCTTAAGCCTCAATAAAGCTTGCCTTGAGTGCTTCAAGTAGTGTGTGCCCGTC
TGTTGTGTGACTCTGGTAACTAGAGATCCCTCAGACCCTTTTAGTCAGTGTGGAAAATCTCTAGCAGTTT
AAACCCGCTGATCAGCCTCGACTGTGCCTTCTAGTTGCCAGCCATCTGTTGTTTGCCCCTCCCCCGTGCC
TTCCTTGACCCTGGAAGGTGCCACTCCCACTGTCCTTTCCTAATAAAATGAGGAAATTGCATCGCATTGT
CTGAGTAGGTGTCATTCTATTCTGGGGGGTGGGGTGGGGCAGGACAGCAAGGGGGAGGATTGGGAAGTCA
ATAGCAGGCATGCTGGGGATGCGGTGGGCTCTATGGGCGGCCGTTAATTAAGCTTTTGTTCCCTTTAGTG
AGGGTTAATTGCGCGCTTGGCGTAATCATGGTCATAGCTGTTTCCTGTGTGAAATTGTTATCCGCTCACA
ATTCCACACAACATACGAGCCGGGAGCATAAAGTGTAAAGCCTGGGGTGCCTAATGAGTGAGCTAACTCA
CATTAATTGCGTTGCGCTCACTGCCCGCTTTCCAGTCGGGAAACCTGTCGTGCCAGCTGCATTAATGAAT
CGGCCAACGCGCGGGGAGAGGCGGTTTGCGTATTGGGCGCTCTTCCGCTTCCTCGCTCACTGACTCGCTG
CGCTCGGTCGTTCGGCTGCGGCGAGCGGTATCAGCTCACTCAAAGGCGGTAATACGGTTATCCACAGAAT
CAGGGGATAACGCAGGAAAGAACATGTGAGCAAAAGGCCAGCAAAAGGCCAGGAACCGTAAAAAGGCCGC
GTTGCTGGCGTTTTTCCATAGGCTCCGCCCCCCTGACGAGCATCACAAAAATCGACGCTCAAGTCAGAGG
TGGCGAAACCCGACAGGACTATAAAGATACCAGGCGTTTCCCCCTGGAAGCTCCCTCGTGCGCTCTCCTG
TTCCGACCCTGCCGCTTACCGGATACCTGTCCGCCTTTCTCCCTTCGGGAAGCGTGGCGCTTTCTCATAG
CTCACGCTGTAGGTATCTCAGTTCGGTGTAGGTCGTTCGCTCCAAGCTGGGCTGTGTGCACGAACCCCCC
GTTCAGCCCGACCGCTGCGCCTTATCCGGTAACTATCGTCTTGAGTCCAACCCGGTAAGACACGACTTAT
CGCCACTGGCAGCAGCCACTGGTAACAGGATTAGCAGAGCGAGGTATGTAGGCGGTGCTACAGAGTTCTT
GAAGTGGTGGCCTAACTACGGCTACACTAGAAGAACAGTATTTGGTATCTGCGCTCTGCTGAAGCCAGTT
ACCTTCGGAAAAAGAGTTGGTAGCTCTTGATCCGGCAAACAAACCACCGCTGGTAGCGGTGGTTTTTTTG
TTTGCAAGCAGCAGATTACGCGCAGAAAAAAAGGATCTCAAGAAGATCCTTTGATCTTTTCTACGGGGTC
TGACGCTCAGTGGAACGAAAACTCACGTTAAGGGATTTTGGTCATGAGATTATCAAAAAGGATCTTCACC
TAGATCCTTTTAAATTAAAAATGAAGTTTTAAATCAATCTAAAGTATATATGAGTAAACTTGGTCTGACA
GTTACCAATGCTTAATCAGTGAGGCACCTATCTCAGCGATCTGTCTATTTCGTTCATCCATAGTTGCCTG
ACTCCCCGTCGTGTAGATAACTACGATACGGGAGGGCTTACCATCTGGCCCCAGTGCTGCAATGATACCG
CGAGACCCACGCTCACCGGCTCCAGATTTATCAGCAATAAACCAGCCAGCCGGAAGGGCCGAGCGCAGAA
GTGGTCCTGCAACTTTATCCGCCTCCATCCAGTCTATTAATTGTTGCCGGGAAGCTAGAGTAAGTAGTTC
GCCAGTTAATAGTTTGCGCAACGTTGTTGCCATTGCTACAGGCATCGTGGTGTCACGCTCGTCGTTTGGT
ATGGCTTCATTCAGCTCCGGTTCCCAACGATCAAGGCGAGTTACATGATCCCCCATGTTGTGCAAAAAAG
CGGTTAGCTCCTTCGGTCCTCCGATCGTTGTCAGAAGTAAGTTGGCCGCAGTGTTATCACTCATGGTTAT
GGCAGCACTGCATAATTCTCTTACTGTCATGCCATCCGTAAGATGCTTTTCTGTGACTGGTGAGTACTCA
ACCAAGTCATTCTGAGAATAGTGTATGCGGCGACCGAGTTGCTCTTGCCCGGCGTCAATACGGGATAATA
CCGCGCCACATAGCAGAACTTTAAAAGTGCTCATCATTGGAAAACGTTCTTCGGGGCGAAAACTCTCAAG
GATCTTACCGCTGTTGAGATCCAGTTCGATGTAACCCACTCGTGCACCCAACTGATCTTCAGCATCTTTT
ACTTTCACCAGCGTTTCTGGGTGAGCAAAAACAGGAAGGCAAAATGCCGCAAAAAAGGGAATAAGGGCGA
CACGGAAATGTTGAATACTCATACTCTTCCTTTTTCAATATTATTGAAGCATTTATCAGGGTTATTGTCT
CATGAGCGGATACATATTTGAATGTATTTAGAAAAATAAACAAATAGGGGTTCCGCGCACATTTCCCCGA
AAAGTGCCACCTAAATTGTAAGCGTTAATATTTTGTTAAAATTCGCGTTAAATTTTTGTTAAATCAGCTC
ATTTTTTAACCAATAGGCCGAAATCGGCAAAATCCCTTATAAATCAAAAGAATAGACCGAGATAGGGT
[37 nt withheld, positions 8049-8085]
AAAGAACGTGGACTCCAACGTCAAAGG
[49 nt withheld, positions 8113-8161]
T
[91 nt withheld, positions 8163-8253]
G
[124 nt withheld, positions 8255-8378]
CCCATTCGCCATTCAGGCTGCGCAACTGTTGGGAAGGGCGATCGGTGCGGGCCTCTTCGCTATTACGCCA
GCTGGCGAAAGGGGGATGTGCTGCAAGGCGATTAAGTTGGGTAACGCCAGGGTTTTCCCAGTCACGACGT
TGTAAAACGACGGCCAGTGAGCGCGCGTAATACGACTCACTATAGGGCGAATTGACTAGTACATAACTTA
CGGTAAATGGCCCGCCTGGCTGACCGCCCAACGACCCCCGCCCATTGACGTCAATAATGACG
